LOCUS       Exported 8873 bp ds-DNA circular SYN 12-MAY-2021
DEFINITION  HR donor to integrate UAS1B8TEF(136)-hrGFP-CYC1t into A08 locus.
ACCESSION   .
VERSION     .
KEYWORDS    pHR_A08_hrGFP
SOURCE      synthetic DNA construct
  ORGANISM  synthetic DNA construct
REFERENCE   1 (bases 1 to 8873)
  AUTHORS   Schwartz C, Shabbir-Hussain M, Frogue K, Blenner M, Wheeldon I
  TITLE     Standardized markerless gene integration for pathway engineering in
            Yarrowia lipolytica.
  JOURNAL   ACS Synth Biol. 2016 Dec 19.
  PUBMED    27989123
REFERENCE   2 (bases 1 to 8873)
  AUTHORS   .
  TITLE     Direct Submission
  JOURNAL   Exported May 12, 2021 from SnapGene Server 1.1.58
            http://www.snapgene.com
FEATURES             Location/Qualifiers
     source          1..8873
                     /organism="synthetic DNA construct"
                     /mol_type="other DNA"
     primer_bind     118..137
                     /label=pRS-marker
                     /note="pRS vectors, use to sequence yeast selectable
                     marker"
     primer_bind     331..353
                     /label=M13/pUC Forward
                     /note="In lacZ gene"
     primer_bind     345..362
                     /label=M13 Forward
                     /note="In lacZ gene. Also called M13-F20 or M13 (-21)
                     Forward"
     primer_bind     346..362
                     /label=M13 fwd
                     /note="common sequencing primer, one of multiple similar
                     variants"
     CDS             2720..3439
                     /codon_start=1
                     /product="humanized Renilla green fluorescent protein"
                     /label=hrGFP
                     /note="mammalian codon-optimized"
                     /translation="MVSKQILKNTGLQEIMSFKVNLEGVVNNHVFTMEGCGKGNILFGN
                     QLVQIRVTKGAPLPFAFDILSPAFQYGNRTFTKYPEDISDFFIQSFPAGFVYERTLRYE
                     DGGLVEIRSDINLIEEMFVYRVEYKGRNFPNDGPVMKKTITGLQPSFEVVYMNDGVLVG
                     QVILVYRLNSGKFYSCHMRTLMKSKGVVKDFPEYHFIQHRLEKTYVEDGGFVEQHETAI
                     AQLTSLGKPLGSLHEWV"
     terminator      3447..3694
                     /gene="S. cerevisiae CYC1"
                     /label=CYC1 terminator
                     /note="transcription terminator for CYC1"
     primer_bind     complement(3463..3481)
                     /label=CYC1
                     /note="CYC1 transcription termination signal, reverse
                     primer"
     primer_bind     complement(4719..4735)
                     /label=M13 rev
                     /note="common sequencing primer, one of multiple similar
                     variants"
     primer_bind     complement(4719..4735)
                     /label=M13 Reverse
                     /note="In lacZ gene. Also called M13-rev"
     primer_bind     complement(4732..4754)
                     /label=M13/pUC Reverse
                     /note="In lacZ gene"
     protein_bind    4743..4759
                     /label=lac operator
                     /bound_moiety="lac repressor encoded by lacI"
                     /note="The lac repressor binds to the lac operator to
                     inhibit transcription in E. coli. This inhibition can be
                     relieved by adding lactose or
                     isopropyl-beta-D-thiogalactopyranoside (IPTG)."
     promoter        complement(4767..4797)
                     /label=lac promoter
                     /note="promoter for the E. coli lac operon"
     protein_bind    4812..4833
                     /label=CAP binding site
                     /bound_moiety="E. coli catabolite activator protein"
                     /note="CAP binding activates transcription in the presence
                     of cAMP."
     primer_bind     complement(4950..4967)
                     /label=L4440
                     /note="L4440 vector, forward primer"
     rep_origin      complement(5121..5709)
                     /direction=LEFT
                     /label=ori
                     /note="high-copy-number ColE1/pMB1/pBR322/pUC origin of
                     replication"
     primer_bind     complement(5201..5220)
                     /label=pBR322ori-F
                     /note="pBR322 origin, forward primer"
     CDS             complement(5880..6740)
                     /codon_start=1
                     /gene="bla"
                     /product="beta-lactamase"
                     /label=AmpR
                     /note="confers resistance to ampicillin, carbenicillin, and
                     related antibiotics"
                     /translation="MSIQHFRVALIPFFAAFCLPVFAHPETLVKVKDAEDQLGARVGYI
                     ELDLNSGKILESFRPEERFPMMSTFKVLLCGAVLSRIDAGQEQLGRRIHYSQNDLVEYS
                     PVTEKHLTDGMTVRELCSAAITMSDNTAANLLLTTIGGPKELTAFLHNMGDHVTRLDRW
                     EPELNEAIPNDERDTTMPVAMATTLRKLLTGELLTLASRQQLIDWMEADKVAGPLLRSA
                     LPAGWFIADKSGAGERGSRGIIAALGPDGKPSRIVVIYTTGSQATMDERNRQIAEIGAS
                     LIKHW"
     primer_bind     6503..6522
                     /label=Amp-R
                     /note="Ampicillin resistance gene, reverse primer"
     promoter        complement(6741..6845)
                     /gene="bla"
                     /label=AmpR promoter
     primer_bind     6913..6931
                     /label=pBRforEco
                     /note="pBR322 vectors, upsteam of EcoRI site, forward
                     primer"
     primer_bind     complement(8869..18)
                     /label=pGEX 3'
                     /note="pGEX vectors, reverse primer"
ORIGIN
        1 gacacatgca gctcccggag acggtcacag cttgtctgta agcggatgcc gggagcagac
       61 aagcccgtca gggcgcgtca gcgggtgttg gcgggtgtcg gggctggctt aactatgcgg
      121 catcagagca gattgtactg agagtgcacc atatgcggtg tgaaataccg cacagatgcg
      181 taaggagaaa ataccgcatc aggcgccatt cgccattcag gctgcgcaac tgttgggaag
      241 ggcgatcggt gcgggcctct tcgctattac gccagctggc gaaaggggga tgtgctgcaa
      301 ggcgattaag ttgggtaacg ccagggtttt cccagtcacg acgttgtaaa acgacggcca
      361 gtgaattcga gctcggtacc cgcttttcgt agataatgga atacaaatgg atatccagag
      421 tatacacatg gatagtatac actgacacga caattctgta tctctttatg ttaactactg
      481 tgaggcgtta aatagagctt gatatataaa atgttacatt tcacagtctg aacttttgca
      541 gattacctaa tttggtaaga tattaattat gaactgaaag ttgatggcat ccctaaattt
      601 gatgaaaggg ggatcccccg ggttcgaagg taccaaggaa gcatgcggta ctgcataaaa
      661 cccgcataca cgtgcataat acttgcataa cgatagcata taaactgcac gattgctgca
      721 cttgacttta tatcaaactc aatatcagca ccacccgatt ctctgattat ttcatcaact
      781 ataggagaga atgagttggt gataagacat cggtaccaat aaaaatcacg tgactattcc
      841 acaggccttc tgttatatca tcagatgcct ttgaacattc tcttgtcgaa ctgagtccaa
      901 tttcaacaac tctttccaca gtgcagtgcc cggttaggcc aattagggtt tggcaaaaat
      961 cggcaatata agacagcaaa ctaaaattta tataaagccc atcgctgcct tgttggagcc
     1021 tcgttttttc ccacaacaca agcttagcag taattgggtc ttctattctc aattgcacgc
     1081 tccccccctc tccttacaat tcgctcactc tcccgactat ttaacaacgc acgacaaaca
     1141 tagcttcaat tccccattat gattatctgg ttatcggtgg aggctaagat ggtgtagctt
     1201 ctgcttgtcg agccgtctcg tacggcgcca agacgctgct ggtcgagttc aaggcgctgg
     1261 gaggcacctg cgtcaacgtg ggctgtgccc aaaaagatca cgtggaacgc ctccgatctg
     1321 gcgggccgaa tccgacaggc ccaggagtac ggcttctccg acgtggaccc caagtccgcc
     1381 gacaactttg actggaccgg attcaaggcc aaacgagacg cctacgtcaa acgactcaat
     1441 ggcatctacg aacgaaacct ccagaaggag ggcgtggagt acgtgtttgg ttgggccacc
     1501 ctctacaagc aggagggtca ggagttcccc ctggtactgg ccaagagcga cgatggcaac
     1561 gccaagttgt actccgcaaa gaagattaag attgccaccg gcggcaagcc cattctgccc
     1621 gacgtgcctg gagccgagta cggcattgat tactagtggt acccgaattc ctgaggtgtc
     1681 tcacaagtgc cgtgcagtcc cgcccccact tgcttctctt tgtgtgtagt gtacgtacat
     1741 tatcgagacc gttgttcccg cccacctcga tccggtctag actgaggtgt ctcacaagtg
     1801 ccgtgcagtc ccgcccccac ttgcttctct ttgtgtgtag tgtacgtaca ttatcgagac
     1861 cgttgttccc gcccacctcg atccggggat ccctgaggtg tctcacaagt gccgtgcagt
     1921 cccgccccca cttgcttctc tttgtgtgta gtgtacgtac attatcgaga ccgttgttcc
     1981 cgcccacctc gatccgggtc gacctgaggt gtctcacaag tgccgtgcag tcccgccccc
     2041 acttgcttct ctttgtgtgt agtgtacgta cattatcgag accgttgttc ccgcccacct
     2101 cgatccggga gctcctgagg tgtctcacaa gtgccgtgca gtcccgcccc cacttgcttc
     2161 tctttgtgtg tagtgtacgt acattatcga gaccgttgtt cccgcccacc tcgatccggt
     2221 ctagactgag gtgtctcaca agtgccgtgc agtcccgccc ccacttgctt ctctttgtgt
     2281 gtagtgtacg tacattatcg agaccgttgt tcccgcccac ctcgatccgg ggatccctga
     2341 ggtgtctcac aagtgccgtg cagtcccgcc cccacttgct tctctttgtg tgtagtgtac
     2401 gtacattatc gagaccgttg ttcccgccca cctcgatccg ggtcgacctg aggtgtctca
     2461 caagtgccgt gcagtcccgc ccccacttgc ttctctttgt gtgtagtgta cgtacattat
     2521 cgagaccgtt gttcccgccc acctcgatcc gggcatgcct gcagcctaga agcttttgtg
     2581 gttgggactt tagccaaggg tataaaagac caccgtcccc gaattacctt tcctcttctt
     2641 ttctctctct ccttgtcaac tcacacccga aatcgttaag catttccttc tgagtataag
     2701 aatcattcaa aggcgcgcca tggtgagcaa gcagatcctg aagaacaccg gcctgcagga
     2761 gatcatgagc ttcaaggtga acctggaggg cgtggtgaac aaccacgtgt tcaccatgga
     2821 gggctgcggc aagggcaaca tcctgttcgg caaccagctg gtgcagatcc gcgtgaccaa
     2881 gggcgccccc ctgcccttcg ccttcgacat cctgagcccc gccttccagt acggcaaccg
     2941 caccttcacc aagtaccccg aggacatcag cgacttcttc atccagagct tccccgccgg
     3001 cttcgtgtac gagcgcaccc tgcgctacga ggacggcggc ctggtggaga tccgcagcga
     3061 catcaacctg atcgaggaga tgttcgtgta ccgcgtggag tacaagggcc gcaacttccc
     3121 caacgacggc cccgtgatga agaagaccat caccggcctg cagcccagct tcgaggtggt
     3181 gtacatgaac gacggcgtgc tggtgggcca ggtgatcctg gtgtaccgcc tgaacagcgg
     3241 caagttctac agctgccaca tgcgcaccct gatgaagagc aagggcgtgg tgaaggactt
     3301 ccccgagtac cacttcatcc agcaccgcct ggagaagacc tacgtggagg acggcggctt
     3361 cgtggagcag cacgagaccg ccatcgccca gctgaccagc ctgggcaagc ccctgggcag
     3421 cctgcacgag tgggtgtaag ctagcctcat gtaattagtt atgtcacgct tacattcacg
     3481 ccctcccccc acatccgctc taaccgaaaa ggaaggagtt agacaacctg aagtctaggt
     3541 ccctatttat ttttttatag ttatgttagt attaagaacg ttatttatat ttcaaatttt
     3601 tctttttttt ctgtacagac gcgtgtacgc atgtaacatt atactgaaaa ccttgcttga
     3661 gaaggttttg ggacgctcga aggctttaat ttgccctagg cttctttgct ctcgagaccc
     3721 agcctaagcg agtggcggtg gttggaggag gctacattga cgtggagctg gccggtgtct
     3781 tccacggact caactccgaa accacccttt tctgtcgagg ccagacggtg ctccgagcgt
     3841 tcgacatcat gatccaggac accatcaccg actactaaca agaagggcat caacgtgctc
     3901 aagggctctg gcgtcaagaa gattgtcaag aaggataatg gcgagctcac ctacgggcag
     3961 gatggcgccg agaatgatat cactctcgat tcgctcattt ggatattgga cgagagcctc
     4021 tcaaggacac cctcaacctg agcgagtttg gcatcaagac caacaagcgg ggctacattg
     4081 aggtcaacga gtgccagcaa tcgtctttcg acaacattta ttcgcttgga gacgtttgct
     4141 gcaaggtcga gctgacccca tggctattgc tactggacga aatctgtcca accggctgtt
     4201 tggtcccgct gagttcaagg atcagaagca ggactacacc gatgttcctt cggccgtatt
     4261 ttcccacccc gaggttggct ccaacggcat cacggaggct gccgccaagg agcagtatgg
     4321 tgaggacaac gtcaagatct acacctctaa gtttgtcgcc atgtactacg ccatgttgca
     4381 ggagaaagcc cctaccgcct acaagctggt gtgtgtcgga aaggacgaga aggttgttgg
     4441 tctgcacatt gttggcaccg actcttccga gattctgcag ggttttggcg tggccgttcg
     4501 aatgggagct accaaggccg atttcgacaa tgttgtggct ctttgtccca cttctgccga
     4561 ggagctggtg acaatgggat ataccgggag cgcggcgaga gatttctctg gtttgggcta
     4621 tcgatattta atcaactaga ctccactgtt gctgtcacag ggtcagagaa gatactagag
     4681 tacggaagtg cgttccgttg aagcttggcg taatcatggt catagctgtt tcctgtgtga
     4741 aattgttatc cgctcacaat tccacacaac atacgagccg gaagcataaa gtgtaaagcc
     4801 tggggtgcct aatgagtgag ctaactcaca ttaattgcgt tgcgctcact gcccgctttc
     4861 cagtcgggaa acctgtcgtg ccagctgcat taatgaatcg gccaacgcgc ggggagaggc
     4921 ggtttgcgta ttgggcgctc ttccgcttcc tcgctcactg actcgctgcg ctcggtcgtt
     4981 cggctgcggc gagcggtatc agctcactca aaggcggtaa tacggttatc cacagaatca
     5041 ggggataacg caggaaagaa catgtgagca aaaggccagc aaaaggccag gaaccgtaaa
     5101 aaggccgcgt tgctggcgtt tttccatagg ctccgccccc ctgacgagca tcacaaaaat
     5161 cgacgctcaa gtcagaggtg gcgaaacccg acaggactat aaagatacca ggcgtttccc
     5221 cctggaagct ccctcgtgcg ctctcctgtt ccgaccctgc cgcttaccgg atacctgtcc
     5281 gcctttctcc cttcgggaag cgtggcgctt tctcaatgct cacgctgtag gtatctcagt
     5341 tcggtgtagg tcgttcgctc caagctgggc tgtgtgcacg aaccccccgt tcagcccgac
     5401 cgctgcgcct tatccggtaa ctatcgtctt gagtccaacc cggtaagaca cgacttatcg
     5461 ccactggcag cagccactgg taacaggatt agcagagcga ggtatgtagg cggtgctaca
     5521 gagttcttga agtggtggcc taactacggc tacactagaa ggacagtatt tggtatctgc
     5581 gctctgctga agccagttac cttcggaaaa agagttggta gctcttgatc cggcaaacaa
     5641 accaccgctg gtagcggtgg tttttttgtt tgcaagcagc agattacgcg cagaaaaaaa
     5701 ggatctcaag aagatccttt gatcttttct acggggtctg acgctcagtg gaacgaaaac
     5761 tcacgttaag ggattttggt catgagatta tcaaaaagga tcttcaccta gatcctttta
     5821 aattaaaaat gaagttttaa atcaatctaa agtatatatg agtaaacttg gtctgacagt
     5881 taccaatgct taatcagtga ggcacctatc tcagcgatct gtctatttcg ttcatccata
     5941 gttgcctgac tccccgtcgt gtagataact acgatacggg agggcttacc atctggcccc
     6001 agtgctgcaa tgataccgcg agacccacgc tcaccggctc cagatttatc agcaataaac
     6061 cagccagccg gaagggccga gcgcagaagt ggtcctgcaa ctttatccgc ctccatccag
     6121 tctattaatt gttgccggga agctagagta agtagttcgc cagttaatag tttgcgcaac
     6181 gttgttgcca ttgctacagg catcgtggtg tcacgctcgt cgtttggtat ggcttcattc
     6241 agctccggtt cccaacgatc aaggcgagtt acatgatccc ccatgttgtg caaaaaagcg
     6301 gttagctcct tcggtcctcc gatcgttgtc agaagtaagt tggccgcagt gttatcactc
     6361 atggttatgg cagcactgca taattctctt actgtcatgc catccgtaag atgcttttct
     6421 gtgactggtg agtactcaac caagtcattc tgagaatagt gtatgcggcg accgagttgc
     6481 tcttgcccgg cgtcaatacg ggataatacc gcgccacata gcagaacttt aaaagtgctc
     6541 atcattggaa aacgttcttc ggggcgaaaa ctctcaagga tcttaccgct gttgagatcc
     6601 agttcgatgt aacccactcg tgcacccaac tgatcttcag catcttttac tttcaccagc
     6661 gtttctgggt gagcaaaaac aggaaggcaa aatgccgcaa aaaagggaat aagggcgaca
     6721 cggaaatgtt gaatactcat actcttcctt tttcaatatt attgaagcat ttatcagggt
     6781 tattgtctca tgagcggata catatttgaa tgtatttaga aaaataaaca aataggggtt
     6841 ccgcgcacat ttccccgaaa agtgccacct gacgtctaag aaaccattat tatcatgaca
     6901 ttaacctata aaaataggcg tatcacgagg cccagatcct ctagagtcga agcggccgct
     6961 atgtctgata aaaggatgta acataggcaa gctgctcgtg agtgttgagt acgaacctta
     7021 gatccaaatc acccgcaccc acggatatac ttgcttgaat atacagtagt atgcggccgc
     7081 ttcgacacca tatcatataa aactaacaat gcagtcgacg agtatctgtc tgactcgtca
     7141 ttgccgcctt tggagtacga ctccaactat gagtgtgctt ggatcacttt gacgatacat
     7201 tcttcgttgg aggctgtggg tctgacagct gcgttttcgg cgcggttggc cgacaacaat
     7261 atcagctgca acgtcattgc tggctttcat catgatcaca tttttgtcgg caaaggcgac
     7321 gcccagagag ccattgacgt tctttctaat ttggaccgat agccgtatag tccagtctat
     7381 ctataagttc aactaactcg taactattac cataacatat acttcactgc cccagataag
     7441 gttccgataa aaagttctgc agactaaatt tatttcagtc tcctcttcac caccaaaatg
     7501 ccctcctacg aagctcgagc taacgtccac aagtccgcct ttgccgctcg agtgctcaag
     7561 ctcgtggcag ccaagaaaac caacctgtgt gcttctctgg atgttaccac caccaaggag
     7621 ctcattgagc ttgccgataa ggtcggacct tatgtgtgca tgatcaagac ccatatcgac
     7681 atcattgacg acttcaccta cgccggcact gtgctccccc tcaaggaact tgctcttaag
     7741 cacggtttct tcctgttcga ggacagaaag ttcgcagata ttggcaacac tgtcaagcac
     7801 cagtacaaga acggtgtcta ccgaatcgcc gagtggtccg atatcaccaa cgcccacggt
     7861 gtacccggaa ccggaatcat tgctggcctg cgagctggtg ccgaggaaac tgtctctgaa
     7921 cagaagaagg aggacgtctc tgactacgag aactcccagt acaaggagtt cctggtcccc
     7981 tctcccaacg agaagctggc cagaggtctg ctcatgctgg ccgagctgtc ttgcaagggc
     8041 tctctggcca ctggcgagta ctccaagcag accattgagc ttgcccgatc cgaccccgag
     8101 tttgtggttg gcttcattgc ccagaaccga cctaagggcg actctgagga ctggcttatt
     8161 ctgacccccg gggtgggtct tgacgacaag ggagacgctc tcggacagca gtaccgaact
     8221 gttgaggatg tcatgtctac cggaacggat atcataattg tcggccgagg tctgtacggc
     8281 cagaaccgag atcctattga ggaggccaag cgataccaga aggctggctg ggaggcttac
     8341 cagaagatta actgttagag gttagactat ggatatgtca tttaactgtg tatatagaga
     8401 gcgtgcaagt atggagcgct tgttcagctt gtatgatggt cagacgacct gtctgatcga
     8461 gtatgtatga tactgcacaa cctgtgtatc cgcatgatct gtccaatggg gcatgttgtt
     8521 gtgtttctcg atacggagat gctgggtaca agtagctaat acgattgaac tacttatact
     8581 tatatgaggc ttgaagaaag ctgacttgtg tatgacttat tctcaactac atccccagtc
     8641 acaataccac cactgcacta ccactacacc aaaaccatga tcaaaccacc catggacttc
     8701 ctggaggcag aagaacttgt tatggaaaag ctcaagagag agaagccaag atactatcaa
     8761 gacatgtgtc gcaacttcaa ggaggaccaa gctctgtaca ccgagaaaca ggcctttgtc
     8821 gacgatctgg ccctttcgtc tcgcgcgttt cggtgatgac ggtgaaaacc tct
//
