>Addgene plasmid #84615 | pHR_A08_hrGFP | addgene full sequence | sequence record 382296 | Addgene NGS Result
GACACATGCAGCTCCCGGAGACGGTCACAGCTTGTCTGTAAGCGGATGCCGGGAGCAGACAAGCCCGTCA
GGGCGCGTCAGCGGGTGTTGGCGGGTGTCGGGGCTGGCTTAACTATGCGGCATCAGAGCAGATTGTACTG
AGAGTGCACCATATGCGGTGTGAAATACCGCACAGATGCGTAAGGAGAAAATACCGCATCAGGCGCCATT
CGCCATTCAGGCTGCGCAACTGTTGGGAAGGGCGATCGGTGCGGGCCTCTTCGCTATTACGCCAGCTGGC
GAAAGGGGGATGTGCTGCAAGGCGATTAAGTTGGGTAACGCCAGGGTTTTCCCAGTCACGACGTTGTAAA
ACGACGGCCAGTGAATTCGAGCTCGGTACCCGCTTTTCGTAGATAATGGAATACAAATGGATATCCAGAG
TATACACATGGATAGTATACACTGACACGACAATTCTGTATCTCTTTATGTTAACTACTGTGAGGCGTTA
AATAGAGCTTGATATATAAAATGTTACATTTCACAGTCTGAACTTTTGCAGATTACCTAATTTGGTAAGA
TATTAATTATGAACTGAAAGTTGATGGCATCCCTAAATTTGATGAAAGGGGGATCCCCCGGGTTCGAAGG
TACCAAGGAAGCATGCGGTACTGCATAAAACCCGCATACACGTGCATAATACTTGCATAACGATAGCATA
TAAACTGCACGATTGCTGCACTTGACTTTATATCAAACTCAATATCAGCACCACCCGATTCTCTGATTAT
TTCATCAACTATAGGAGAGAATGAGTTGGTGATAAGACATCGGTACCAATAAAAATCACGTGACTATTCC
ACAGGCCTTCTGTTATATCATCAGATGCCTTTGAACATTCTCTTGTCGAACTGAGTCCAATTTCAACAAC
TCTTTCCACAGTGCAGTGCCCGGTTAGGCCAATTAGGGTTTGGCAAAAATCGGCAATATAAGACAGCAAA
CTAAAATTTATATAAAGCCCATCGCTGCCTTGTTGGAGCCTCGTTTTTTCCCACAACACAAGCTTAGCAG
TAATTGGGTCTTCTATTCTCAATTGCACGCTCCCCCCCTCTCCTTACAATTCGCTCACTCTCCCGACTAT
TTAACAACGCACGACAAACATAGCTTCAATTCCCCATTATGATTATCTGGTTATCGGTGGAGGCTAAGAT
GGTGTAGCTTCTGCTTGTCGAGCCGTCTCGTACGGCGCCAAGACGCTGCTGGTCGAGTTCAAGGCGCTGG
GAGGCACCTGCGTCAACGTGGGCTGTGCCCAAAAAGATCACGTGGAACGCCTCCGATCTGGCGGGCCGAA
TCCGACAGGCCCAGGAGTACGGCTTCTCCGACGTGGACCCCAAGTCCGCCGACAACTTTGACTGGACCGG
ATTCAAGGCCAAACGAGACGCCTACGTCAAACGACTCAATGGCATCTACGAACGAAACCTCCAGAAGGAG
GGCGTGGAGTACGTGTTTGGTTGGGCCACCCTCTACAAGCAGGAGGGTCAGGAGTTCCCCCTGGTACTGG
CCAAGAGCGACGATGGCAACGCCAAGTTGTACTCCGCAAAGAAGATTAAGATTGCCACCGGCGGCAAGCC
CATTCTGCCCGACGTGCCTGGAGCCGAGTACGGCATTGATTACTAGTGGTACCCGAATTCCTGAGGTGTC
TCACAAGTGCCGTGCAGTCCCGCCCCCACTTGCTTCTCTTTGTGTGTAGTGTACGTACATTATCGAGACC
GTTGTTCCCGCCCACCTCGATCCGGTCTAGACTGAGGTGTCTCACAAGTGCCGTGCAGTCCCGCCCCCAC
TTGCTTCTCTTTGTGTGTAGTGTACGTACATTATCGAGACCGTTGTTCCCGCCCACCTCGATCCGGGGAT
CCCTGAGGTGTCTCACAAGTGCCGTGCAGTCCCGCCCCCACTTGCTTCTCTTTGTGTGTAGTGTACGTAC
ATTATCGAGACCGTTGTTCCCGCCCACCTCGATCCGGGTCGACCTGAGGTGTCTCACAAGTGCCGTGCAG
TCCCGCCCCCACTTGCTTCTCTTTGTGTGTAGTGTACGTACATTATCGAGACCGTTGTTCCCGCCCACCT
CGATCCGGGAGCTCCTGAGGTGTCTCACAAGTGCCGTGCAGTCCCGCCCCCACTTGCTTCTCTTTGTGTG
TAGTGTACGTACATTATCGAGACCGTTGTTCCCGCCCACCTCGATCCGGTCTAGACTGAGGTGTCTCACA
AGTGCCGTGCAGTCCCGCCCCCACTTGCTTCTCTTTGTGTGTAGTGTACGTACATTATCGAGACCGTTGT
TCCCGCCCACCTCGATCCGGGGATCCCTGAGGTGTCTCACAAGTGCCGTGCAGTCCCGCCCCCACTTGCT
TCTCTTTGTGTGTAGTGTACGTACATTATCGAGACCGTTGTTCCCGCCCACCTCGATCCGGGTCGACCTG
AGGTGTCTCACAAGTGCCGTGCAGTCCCGCCCCCACTTGCTTCTCTTTGTGTGTAGTGTACGTACATTAT
CGAGACCGTTGTTCCCGCCCACCTCGATCCGGGCATGCCTGCAGCCTAGAAGCTTTTGTGGTTGGGACTT
TAGCCAAGGGTATAAAAGACCACCGTCCCCGAATTACCTTTCCTCTTCTTTTCTCTCTCTCCTTGTCAAC
TCACACCCGAAATCGTTAAGCATTTCCTTCTGAGTATAAGAATCATTCAAAGGCGCGCCATGGTGAGCAA
GCAGATCCTGAAGAACACCGGCCTGCAGGAGATCATGAGCTTCAAGGTGAACCTGGAGGGCGTGGTGAAC
AACCACGTGTTCACCATGGAGGGCTGCGGCAAGGGCAACATCCTGTTCGGCAACCAGCTGGTGCAGATCC
GCGTGACCAAGGGCGCCCCCCTGCCCTTCGCCTTCGACATCCTGAGCCCCGCCTTCCAGTACGGCAACCG
CACCTTCACCAAGTACCCCGAGGACATCAGCGACTTCTTCATCCAGAGCTTCCCCGCCGGCTTCGTGTAC
GAGCGCACCCTGCGCTACGAGGACGGCGGCCTGGTGGAGATCCGCAGCGACATCAACCTGATCGAGGAGA
TGTTCGTGTACCGCGTGGAGTACAAGGGCCGCAACTTCCCCAACGACGGCCCCGTGATGAAGAAGACCAT
CACCGGCCTGCAGCCCAGCTTCGAGGTGGTGTACATGAACGACGGCGTGCTGGTGGGCCAGGTGATCCTG
GTGTACCGCCTGAACAGCGGCAAGTTCTACAGCTGCCACATGCGCACCCTGATGAAGAGCAAGGGCGTGG
TGAAGGACTTCCCCGAGTACCACTTCATCCAGCACCGCCTGGAGAAGACCTACGTGGAGGACGGCGGCTT
CGTGGAGCAGCACGAGACCGCCATCGCCCAGCTGACCAGCCTGGGCAAGCCCCTGGGCAGCCTGCACGAG
TGGGTGTAAGCTAGCCTCATGTAATTAGTTATGTCACGCTTACATTCACGCCCTCCCCCCACATCCGCTC
TAACCGAAAAGGAAGGAGTTAGACAACCTGAAGTCTAGGTCCCTATTTATTTTTTTATAGTTATGTTAGT
ATTAAGAACGTTATTTATATTTCAAATTTTTCTTTTTTTTCTGTACAGACGCGTGTACGCATGTAACATT
ATACTGAAAACCTTGCTTGAGAAGGTTTTGGGACGCTCGAAGGCTTTAATTTGCCCTAGGCTTCTTTGCT
CTCGAGACCCAGCCTAAGCGAGTGGCGGTGGTTGGAGGAGGCTACATTGACGTGGAGCTGGCCGGTGTCT
TCCACGGACTCAACTCCGAAACCACCCTTTTCTGTCGAGGCCAGACGGTGCTCCGAGCGTTCGACATCAT
GATCCAGGACACCATCACCGACTACTAACAAGAAGGGCATCAACGTGCTCAAGGGCTCTGGCGTCAAGAA
GATTGTCAAGAAGGATAATGGCGAGCTCACCTACGGGCAGGATGGCGCCGAGAATGATATCACTCTCGAT
TCGCTCATTTGGATATTGGACGAGAGCCTCTCAAGGACACCCTCAACCTGAGCGAGTTTGGCATCAAGAC
CAACAAGCGGGGCTACATTGAGGTCAACGAGTGCCAGCAATCGTCTTTCGACAACATTTATTCGCTTGGA
GACGTTTGCTGCAAGGTCGAGCTGACCCCATGGCTATTGCTACTGGACGAAATCTGTCCAACCGGCTGTT
TGGTCCCGCTGAGTTCAAGGATCAGAAGCAGGACTACACCGATGTTCCTTCGGCCGTATTTTCCCACCCC
GAGGTTGGCTCCAACGGCATCACGGAGGCTGCCGCCAAGGAGCAGTATGGTGAGGACAACGTCAAGATCT
ACACCTCTAAGTTTGTCGCCATGTACTACGCCATGTTGCAGGAGAAAGCCCCTACCGCCTACAAGCTGGT
GTGTGTCGGAAAGGACGAGAAGGTTGTTGGTCTGCACATTGTTGGCACCGACTCTTCCGAGATTCTGCAG
GGTTTTGGCGTGGCCGTTCGAATGGGAGCTACCAAGGCCGATTTCGACAATGTTGTGGCTCTTTGTCCCA
CTTCTGCCGAGGAGCTGGTGACAATGGGATATACCGGGAGCGCGGCGAGAGATTTCTCTGGTTTGGGCTA
TCGATATTTAATCAACTAGACTCCACTGTTGCTGTCACAGGGTCAGAGAAGATACTAGAGTACGGAAGTG
CGTTCCGTTGAAGCTTGGCGTAATCATGGTCATAGCTGTTTCCTGTGTGAAATTGTTATCCGCTCACAAT
TCCACACAACATACGAGCCGGAAGCATAAAGTGTAAAGCCTGGGGTGCCTAATGAGTGAGCTAACTCACA
TTAATTGCGTTGCGCTCACTGCCCGCTTTCCAGTCGGGAAACCTGTCGTGCCAGCTGCATTAATGAATCG
GCCAACGCGCGGGGAGAGGCGGTTTGCGTATTGGGCGCTCTTCCGCTTCCTCGCTCACTGACTCGCTGCG
CTCGGTCGTTCGGCTGCGGCGAGCGGTATCAGCTCACTCAAAGGCGGTAATACGGTTATCCACAGAATCA
GGGGATAACGCAGGAAAGAACATGTGAGCAAAAGGCCAGCAAAAGGCCAGGAACCGTAAAAAGGCCGCGT
TGCTGGCGTTTTTCCATAGGCTCCGCCCCCCTGACGAGCATCACAAAAATCGACGCTCAAGTCAGAGGTG
GCGAAACCCGACAGGACTATAAAGATACCAGGCGTTTCCCCCTGGAAGCTCCCTCGTGCGCTCTCCTGTT
CCGACCCTGCCGCTTACCGGATACCTGTCCGCCTTTCTCCCTTCGGGAAGCGTGGCGCTTTCTCATAGCT
CACGCTGTAGGTATCTCAGTTCGGTGTAGGTCGTTCGCTCCAAGCTGGGCTGTGTGCACGAACCCCCCGT
TCAGCCCGACCGCTGCGCCTTATCCGGTAACTATCGTCTTGAGTCCAACCCGGTAAGACACGACTTATCG
CCACTGGCAGCAGCCACTGGTAACAGGATTAGCAGAGCGAGGTATGTAGGCGGTGCTACAGAGTTCTTGA
AGTGGTGGCCTAACTACGGCTACACTAGAAGAACAGTATTTGGTATCTGCGCTCTGCTGAAGCCAGTTAC
CTTCGGAAAAAGAGTTGGTAGCTCTTGATCCGGCAAACAAACCACCGCTGGTAGCGGTGGTTTTTTTGTT
TGCAAGCAGCAGATTACGCGCAGAAAAAAAGGATCTCAAGAAGATCCTTTGATCTTTTCTACGGGGTCTG
ACGCTCAGTGGAACGAAAACTCACGTTAAGGGATTTTGGTCATGAGATTATCAAAAAGGATCTTCACCTA
GATCCTTTTAAATTAAAAATGAAGTTTTAAATCAATCTAAAGTATATATGAGTAAACTTGGTCTGACAGT
TACCAATGCTTAATCAGTGAGGCACCTATCTCAGCGATCTGTCTATTTCGTTCATCCATAGTTGCCTGAC
TCCCCGTCGTGTAGATAACTACGATACGGGAGGGCTTACCATCTGGCCCCAGTGCTGCAATGATACCGCG
AGACCCACGCTCACCGGCTCCAGATTTATCAGCAATAAACCAGCCAGCCGGAAGGGCCGAGCGCAGAAGT
GGTCCTGCAACTTTATCCGCCTCCATCCAGTCTATTAATTGTTGCCGGGAAGCTAGAGTAAGTAGTTCGC
CAGTTAATAGTTTGCGCAACGTTGTTGCCATTGCTACAGGCATCGTGGTGTCACGCTCGTCGTTTGGTAT
GGCTTCATTCAGCTCCGGTTCCCAACGATCAAGGCGAGTTACATGATCCCCCATGTTGTGCAAAAAAGCG
GTTAGCTCCTTCGGTCCTCCGATCGTTGTCAGAAGTAAGTTGGCCGCAGTGTTATCACTCATGGTTATGG
CAGCACTGCATAATTCTCTTACTGTCATGCCATCCGTAAGATGCTTTTCTGTGACTGGTGAGTACTCAAC
CAAGTCATTCTGAGAATAGTGTATGCGGCGACCGAGTTGCTCTTGCCCGGCGTCAATACGGGATAATACC
GCGCCACATAGCAGAACTTTAAAAGTGCTCATCATTGGAAAACGTTCTTCGGGGCGAAAACTCTCAAGGA
TCTTACCGCTGTTGAGATCCAGTTCGATGTAACCCACTCGTGCACCCAACTGATCTTCAGCATCTTTTAC
TTTCACCAGCGTTTCTGGGTGAGCAAAAACAGGAAGGCAAAATGCCGCAAAAAAGGGAATAAGGGCGACA
CGGAAATGTTGAATACTCATACTCTTCCTTTTTCAATATTATTGAAGCATTTATCAGGGTTATTGTCTCA
TGAGCGGATACATATTTGAATGTATTTAGAAAAATAAACAAATAGGGGTTCCGCGCACATTTCCCCGAAA
AGTGCCACCTGACGTCTAAGAAACCATTATTATCATGACATTAACCTATAAAAATAGGCGTATCACGAGG
CCCAGATCCTCTAGAGTCGAAGCGGCCGCTATGTCTGATAAAAGGATGTAACATAGGCAAGCTGCTCGTG
AGTGTTGAGTACGAACCTTAGATCCAAATCACCCGCACCCACGGATATACTTGCTTGAATATACAGTAGT
ATGCGGCCGCTGCGACACCATATCATATAAAACTAACAATGCAGTCGACGAGTATCTGTCTGACTCGTCA
TTGCCGCCTTTGGAGTACGACTCCAACTATGAGTGTGCTTGGATCACTTTGACGATACATTCTTCGTTGG
AGGCTGTGGGTCTGACAGCTGCGTTTTCGGCGCGGTTGGCCGACAACAATATCAGCTGCAACGTCATTGC
TGGCTTTCATCATGATCACATTTTTGTCGGCAAAGGCGACGCCCAGAGAGCCATTGACGTTCTTTCTAAT
TTGGACCGATAGCCGTATAGTCCAGTCTATCTATAAGTTCAACTAACTCGTAACTATTACCATAACATAT
ACTTCACTGCCCCAGATAAGGTTCCGATAAAAAGTTCTGCAGACTAAATTTATTTCAGTCTCCTCTTCAC
CACCAAAATGCCCTCCTACGAAGCTCGAGCTAACGTCCACAAGTCCGCCTTTGCCGCTCGAGTGCTCAAG
CTCGTGGCAGCCAAGAAAACCAACCTGTGTGCTTCTCTGGATGTTACCACCACCAAGGAGCTCATTGAGC
TTGCCGATAAGGTCGGACCTTATGTGTGCATGATCAAGACCCATATCGACATCATTGACGACTTCACCTA
CGCCGGCACTGTGCTCCCCCTCAAGGAACTTGCTCTTAAGCACGGTTTCTTCCTGTTCGAGGACAGAAAG
TTCGCAGATATTGGCAACACTGTCAAGCACCAGTACAAGAACGGTGTCTACCGAATCGCCGAGTGGTCCG
ATATCACCAACGCCCACGGTGTACCCGGAACCGGAATCATTGCTGGCCTGCGAGCTGGTGCCGAGGAAAC
TGTCTCTGAACAGAAGAAGGAGGACGTCTCTGACTACGAGAACTCCCAGTACAAGGAGTTCCTGGTCCCC
TCTCCCAACGAGAAGCTGGCCAGAGGTCTGCTCATGCTGGCCGAGCTGTCTTGCAAGGGCTCTCTGGCCA
CTGGCGAGTACTCCAAGCAGACCATTGAGCTTGCCCGATCCGACCCCGAGTTTGTGGTTGGCTTCATTGC
CCAGAACCGACCTAAGGGCGACTCTGAGGACTGGCTTATTCTGACCCCCGGGGTGGGTCTTGACGACAAG
GGAGACGCTCTCGGACAGCAGTACCGAACTGTTGAGGATGTCATGTCTACCGGAACGGATATCATAATTG
TCGGCCGAGGTCTGTACGGCCAGAACCGAGATCCTATTGAGGAGGCCAAGCGATACCAGAAGGCTGGCTG
GGAGGCTTACCAGAAGATTAACTGTTAGAGGTTAGACTATGGATATGTAATTTAACTGTGTATATAGAGA
GCGTGCAAGTATGGAGCGCTTGTTCAGCTTGTATGATGGTCAGACGACCTGTCTGATCGAGTATGTATGA
TACTGCACAACCTGTGTATCCGCATGATCTGTCCAATGGGGCATGTTGTTGTGTTTCTCGATACGGAGAT
GCTGGGTACAAGTAGCTAATACGATTGAACTACTTATACTTATATGAGGCTTGAAGAAAGCTGACTTGTG
TATGACTTATTCTCAACTACATCCCCAGTCACAATACCACCACTGCACTACCACTACACCAAAACCATGA
TCAAACCACCCATGGACTTCCTGGAGGCAGAAGAACTTGTTATGGAAAAGCTCAAGAGAGAGAAGCCAAG
ATACTATCAAGACATGTGTCGCAACTTCAAGGAGGACCAAGCTCTGTACACCGAGAAACAGGCCTTTGTC
GACGATCTGGCCCTTTCGTCTCGCGCGTTTCGGTGATGACGGTGAAAACCTCT
Features (pLannotate 1.2.2; 18 found; start..end, strand, type, name):
    104..203     +  misc_feature   bom (fragment): basis of mobility region from pBR322
    209..366     -  CDS            lacZα (fragment): LacZα fragment of β-galactosidase; lacZ fragment
   1095..1295    +  CDS            GLR1 (fragment): GSHR_YEAST - Experimental evidence at protein level: Swiss-Prot protein existence level 1. Maintains high levels of reduced glutathione in the cytosol. From Saccharomyces cerevisiae (strain ATCC 204508 / S288c) (Baker's yeast).
   1285..1647    +  CDS            GLR1 (fragment): GSHR_KLULA - Experimental evidence at protein level: Swiss-Prot protein existence level 1. Maintains high levels of reduced glutathione in the cytosol. From Kluyveromyces lactis (strain ATCC 8585 / CBS 2359 / DSM 70799 / NBRC 1267 / NRRL Y-1140 / WM37) (Yeast) (Candida sphaerica).
   2720..3439    +  CDS            hrGFP: humanized Renilla green fluorescent protein mammalian codon-optimized
   3447..3694    +  terminator     CYC1 terminator: S. cerevisiae CYC1; transcription terminator for CYC1
   3699..4160    +  CDS            gor (fragment): GSHR_ECOLI - Experimental evidence at protein level: Swiss-Prot protein existence level 1. Maintains high levels of reduced glutathione in the cytosol. From Escherichia coli (strain K12).
   4157..4576    +  CDS            GLR1 (fragment): GSHR_YEAST - Experimental evidence at protein level: Swiss-Prot protein existence level 1. Maintains high levels of reduced glutathione in the cytosol. From Saccharomyces cerevisiae (strain ATCC 204508 / S288c) (Baker's yeast).
   4743..4759    -  protein_bind   lac operator: The lac repressor binds to the lac operator to inhibit transcription in E. coli. This inhibition can be relieved by adding lactose or isopropyl-β-D-thiogalactopyranoside (IPTG). lac repressor encoded by lacI
   4767..4797    -  promoter       lac promoter: promoter for the E. coli lac operon
   4812..4833    -  protein_bind   CAP binding site: CAP binding activates transcription in the presence of cAMP. E. coli catabolite activator protein
   4846..4938    -  CDS            lacI (fragment): lac repressor; lacI; The lac repressor binds to the lac operator to inhibit transcription in E. coli. This inhibition can be relieved by adding lactose or isopropyl-β-D-thiogalactopyranoside (IPTG).
   5121..5709    -  rep_origin     ori: high-copy-number ColE1/pMB1/pBR322/pUC origin of replication
   5880..6740    -  CDS            AmpR: β-lactamase; bla; confers resistance to ampicillin, carbenicillin, and related antibiotics
   6741..6845    -  promoter       AmpR promoter: bla
   7498..8355    +  CDS            URA3: PYRF_YARLI - Protein inferred from homology: Swiss-Prot protein existence level 3. From Yarrowia lipolytica (strain CLIB 122 / E 150) (Yeast) (Candida lipolytica).
   8689..8707    -  CDS            Rta AD (fragment): transcriptional activation domain from the human herpesvirus 4 (Epstein-Barr virus) replication and transcription activator Rta/BRLF1 (Hardwick et al., 1992; Chavez et al., 2015)
   8840..2       +  CDS            rop (fragment) (across the origin): Rop protein, which maintains plasmids at low copy number; rop
