[The description below was written by a language model from this plasmid's Addgene catalogue record, the feature table of its GenBank file and pLannotate feature annotations shown in this document.]
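Description:
pHR_A08_hrGFP is a pUC19-based homologous recombination donor plasmid (8,873 bp in total) built for the oleaginous yeast Yarrowia lipolytica. It is designed to integrate a UAS1B8-TEF(136)-hrGFP-CYC1t expression cassette into the genomic site designated A08. In E. coli it is maintained at high copy through the ColE1/pUC origin and selected with ampicillin via the bla gene. Remnants of the pUC19 lacZα region (lac promoter, operator, CAP site and M13 priming sites) flank the inserted DNA. For yeast, the plasmid carries a URA3 marker, which automated annotation matches to the Y. lipolytica orotidine-5'-phosphate decarboxylase. It lies in the backbone, outside the region bracketing the reporter cassette. No yeast replication origin is annotated.

The payload is a 720 bp humanized Renilla GFP coding sequence, cloned between retained BssHII and NheI sites, which should allow the reporter to be swapped for another gene. Expression is driven by the hybrid UAS1B8-TEF(136) promoter, derived from an earlier deposited plasmid. This promoter is not annotated in the feature tables but presumably occupies the region just upstream of hrGFP. Transcription ends at the S. cerevisiae CYC1 terminator. The sequences on either side of the cassette are unannotated in the GenBank record, but homology-based annotation finds glutathione reductase-like fragments both upstream and downstream. That pattern is consistent with these being the A08 homology arms, although the record does not define them explicitly.

The plasmid belongs to a standardized toolkit for markerless gene integration and pathway engineering in Y. lipolytica. In that setting, hrGFP fluorescence serves as a readout of integration and expression at this locus.
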