Addgene plasmid #84615: pHR_A08_hrGFP
Purpose: HR donor to integrate UAS1B8TEF(136)-hrGFP-CYC1t into A08 locus
Depositing lab: Ian Wheeldon. Depositing organization: University of California, Riverside. Publication: Standardized markerless gene integration for pathway engineering in Yarrowia lipolytica. Schwartz C, Shabbir-Hussain M, Frogue K, Blenner M, Wheeldon I. ACS Synth Biol. 2016 Dec 19. 10.1021/acssynbio.6b00285 PubMed 27989123.
Backbone
  Vector backbone: pUC19
  Backbone size w/o insert (bp): 2623
  Total vector size (bp): 8873
  Vector type: Yeast Expression, Synthetic Biology
  Selectable markers: URA3
Growth in bacteria
  Bacterial resistance: Ampicillin, 100 μg/mL
  Growth temperature: 37°C
  Growth strain: DH5alpha
  Copy number: High Copy
Gene/Insert
  Gene/Insert name: hrGFP
  Insert size (bp): 720
  Promoter: UAS1B8-TEF(136)
  Cloning method: Restriction Enzyme; 5′ cloning site BssHII (not destroyed); 3′ cloning site NheI (not destroyed)
  Sequencing primers: 5′ TEF; 3′ CYC
Resource information
  A portion of this plasmid was derived from a plasmid made by: Addgene material #44380 (UAS1B8-TEF promoter) is used to express hrGFP
Terms and licenses: Academic/Nonprofit Terms; Industry Terms: Not Available to Industry
How to cite: pHR_A08_hrGFP was a gift from Ian Wheeldon (Addgene plasmid # 84615 ; http://n2t.net/addgene:84615 ; RRID:Addgene_84615)
