>Addgene plasmid #84615 | pHR_A08_hrGFP | addgene partial sequence | sequence record 165468 | M13pUC-Rev 5'-AGCGGATAACAATTTCACACAGG-3'
GACCATGATTACGCCAAGCTTCAACGGAACGCACTTCCGTACTCTAGTATCTTCTCTGACCCTGTGACAG
CAACAGTGGAGTCTAGTTGATTAAATATCGATAGCCCAAACCAGAGAAATCTCTCGCCGCGCTCCCGGTA
TATCCCATTGTCACCAGCTCCTCGGCAGAAGTGGGACAAAGAGCCACAACATTGTCGAAATCGGCCTTGG
TAGCTCCCATTCGAACGGCCACGCCAAAACCCTGCAGAATCTCGGAAGAGTCGGTGCCAACAATGTGCAG
ACCAACAACCTTCTCGTCCTTTCCGACACACACCAGCTTGTAGGCGGTAGGGGCTTTCTCCTGCAACATG
GCGTAGTACATGGCGACAAACTTAGAGGTGTAGATCTTGACGTTGTCCTCACCATACTGCTCCTTGGCGG
CAGCCTCCGTGATGCCGTTGGAGCCAACCTCGGGGTGGGAAAATACGGCCGAAGGAACATCGGTGTAGTC
CTGCTTCTGATCCTTGAACTCAGCGGGACCAAACAGCCGGTTGGACAGATTTCGTCCAGTAGCAATAGCC
ATGGGGTCAGCTCGACCTTGCAGCAAACGTCTCCAAGCGAATAAATGTTGTCGAAAGACGATTGCTGGCA
CTCGTTGACCTCAATGTAGCCCCGCTTGTTGGTCTTGATGCCAAACTCGCTCAGGTTGAGGGTGTCCTTG
AGAGGCTCTCGTCCAATATCCAAATGAGCGAATCGAGAGTGATATCATTCTCGGCGCCATCCTGCCCGTA
GGTGAGCTCGCCATTATCCTTCTTGACAATCTTCTTGACGCCAGAGCCCTTGAGCACGTTGATGCCCTTC
TTGTTAGTAGTCGGTGATGGTGTCCTGGATCATGATGTCGAACGCTCGGAGCACCGTCTGGCCTCGACAG
AAAAGGGTGGTTTCGGAGTTGAGTCCGTGGAAGACACCGGCCAGCTCCACGTCAATGTAGCCTCCTCCAA
CCACCGCCACTCGCTTAGGCTGGGTCTCGAGAGCAAAGAAGCCTAGGGCAAATTAAAGCCT
