>Addgene plasmid #84615 | pHR_A08_hrGFP | addgene partial sequence | sequence record 165473 | M13pUC-Fwd 5'-CCCAGTCACGACGTTGTAAAACG-3'
AGCTCGGTACCCGCTTTTCGTAGATAATGGAATACAAATGGATATCCAGAGTATACACATGGATAGTATA
CACTGACACGACAATTCTGTATCTCTTTATGTTAACTACTGTGAGGCGTTAAATAGAGCTTGATATATAA
AATGTTACATTTCACAGTCTGAACTTTTGCAGATTACCTAATTTGGTAAGATATTAATTATGAACTGAAA
GTTGATGGCATCCCTAAATTTGATGAAAGGGGGATCCCCCGGGTTCGAAGGTACCAAGGAAGCATGCGGT
ACTGCATAAAACCCGCATACACGTGCATAATACTTGCATAACGATAGCATATAAACTGCACGATTGCTGC
ACTTGACTTTATATCAAACTCAATATCAGCACCACCCGATTCTCTGATTATTTCATCAACTATAGGAGAG
AATGAGTTGGTGATAAGACATCGGTACCAATAAAAATCACGTGACTATTCCACAGGCCTTCTGTTATATC
ATCAGATGCCTTTGAACATTCTCTTGTCGAACTGAGTCCAATTTCAACAACTCTTTCCACAGTGCAGTGC
CCGGTTAGGCCAATTAGGGTTTGGCAAAAATCGGCAATATAAGACAGCAAACTAAAATTTATATAAAGCC
CATCGCTGCCTTGTTGGAGCCTCGTTTTTTCCCACAACACAAGCTTAGCAGTAATTGGGTCTTCTATTCT
CAATTGCACGCTCCCCCCCTCTCCTTACAATTCGCTCACTCTCCCGACTATTTAACAACGCACGACAAAC
ATAGCTTCAATTCCCCATTATGATTATCTGGTTATCGGTGGAGGCTAAGATGGTGTAGCTTCTGCTTGTC
GAGCCGTCTCGTACGGCGCCAAGACGCTGCTGGTCGAGTTCAAGGCGCTGGGAGGCACCTGCGTCAACGT
GGGCTGTGCCCAAAAAGATCACGTGGAAC
